>Addgene plasmid #210849 | pCAG-GST-ATG13 (363-450) | addgene full sequence | sequence record 417180 | Addgene NGS Result
GTCGACATTGATTATTGACTAGTTATTAATAGTAATCAATTACGGGGTCATTAGTTCATAGCCCATATAT
GGAGTTCCGCGTTACATAACTTACGGTAAATGGCCCGCCTGGCTGACCGCCCAACGACCCCCGCCCATTG
ACGTCAATAATGACGTATGTTCCCATAGTAACGCCAATAGGGACTTTCCATTGACGTCAATGGGTGGAGT
ATTTACGGTAAACTGCCCACTTGGCAGTACATCAAGTGTATCATATGCCAAGTACGCCCCCTATTGACGT
CAATGACGGTAAATGGCCCGCCTGGCATTATGCCCAGTACATGACCTTATGGGACTTTCCTACTTGGCAG
TACATCTACGTATTAGTCATCGCTATTACCATGGTCGAGGTGAGCCCCACGTTCTGCTTCACTCTCCCCA
TCTCCCCCCCCTCCCCACCCCCAATTTTGTATTTATTTATTTTTTAATTATTTTGTGCAGCGATGGGGGC
GGGGGGGGGGGGGGGCGCGCGCCAGGCGGGGCGGGGCGGGGCGAGGGGCGGGGCGGGGCGAGGCGGAGAG
GTGCGGCGGCAGCCAATCAGAGCGGCGCGCTCCGAAAGTTTCCTTTTATGGCGAGGCGGCGGCGGCGGCG
GCCCTATAAAAAGCGAAGCGCGCGGCGGGCGGGAGTCGCTGCGCGCTGCCTTCGCCCCGTGCCCCGCTCC
GCCGCCGCCTCGCGCCGCCCGCCCCGGCTCTGACTGACCGCGTTACTCCCACAGGTGAGCGGGCGGGACG
GCCCTTCTCCTCCGGGCTGTAATTAGCGCTTGGTTTAATGACGGCTTGTTTCTTTTCTGTGGCTGCGTGA
AAGCCTTGAGGGGCTCCGGGAGGGCCCTTTGTGCGGGGGGAGCGGCTCGGGGGGTGCGTGCGTGTGTGTG
TGCGTGGGGAGCGCCGCGTGCGGCTCCGCGCTGCCCGGCGGCTGTGAGCGCTGCGGGCGCGGCGCGGGGC
TTTGTGCGCTCCGCAGTGTGCGCGAGGGGAGCGCGGCCGGGGGCGGTGCCCCGCGGTGCGGGGGGGGCTG
CGAGGGGAACAAAGGCTGCGTGCGGGGTGTGTGCGTGGGGGGGTGAGCAGGGGGTGTGGGCGCGTCGGTC
GGGCTGCAACCCCCCCTGCACCCCCCTCCCCGAGTTGCTGAGCACGGCCCGGCTTCGGGTGCGGGGCTCC
GTACGGGGCGTGGCGCGGGGCTCGCCGTGCCGGGCGGGGGGTGGCGGCAGGTGGGGGTGCCGGGCGGGGC
GGGGCCGCCTCGGGCCGGGGAGGGCTCGGGGGAGGGGCGCGGCGGCCCCCGGAGCGCCGGCGGCTGTCGA
GGCGCGGCGAGCCGCAGCCATTGCCTTTTATGGTAATCGTGCGAGAGGGCGCAGGGACTTCCTTTGTCCC
AAATCTGTGCGGAGCCGAAATCTGGGAGGCGCCGCCGCACCCCCTCTAGCGGGCGCGGGGCGAAGCGGTG
CGGCGCCGGCAGGAAGGAAATGGGCGGGGAGGGCCTTCGTGCGTCGCCGCGCCGCCGTCCCCTTCTCCCT
CTCCAGCCTCGGGGCTGTCCGCGGGGGGACGGCTGCCTTCGGGGGGGACGGGGCAGGGCGGGGTTCGGCT
TCTGGCGTGTGACCGGCGGCTCTAGAGCCTCTGCTAACCATGTTCATGCCTTCTTCTTTTTCCTACAGCT
CCTGGGCAACGTGCTGGTTATTGTGCTGTCTCATCATTTTGGCAAAGAATTCCTCGATCGACGGTATCGA
TAGCCACCATGGCATCCCCTATACTAGGTTATTGGAAAATTAAGGGCCTTGTGCAACCCACTCGACTTCT
TTTGGAATATCTTGAAGAAAAATATGAAGAGCATTTGTATGAGCGCGATGAAGGTGATAAATGGCGAAAC
AAAAAGTTTGAATTGGGTTTGGAGTTTCCCAATCTTCCTTATTATATTGATGGTGATGTTAAATTAACAC
AGTCTATGGCCATCATACGTTATATAGCTGACAAGCACAACATGTTGGGTGGTTGTCCAAAAGAGCGTGC
AGAGATTTCAATGCTTGAAGGAGCGGTTTTGGATATTAGATACGGTGTTTCGAGAATTGCATATAGTAAA
GACTTTGAAACTCTCAAAGTTGATTTTCTTAGCAAGCTACCTGAAATGCTGAAAATGTTCGAAGATCGTT
TATGTCATAAAACATATTTAAATGGTGATCATGTAACCCATCCTGACTTCATGTTGTATGACGCTCTTGA
TGTTGTTTTATACATGGACCCAATGTGCCTGGATGCGTTCCCAAAATTAGTTTGTTTTAAAAAACGTATT
GAAGCTATCCCACAAATTGATAAGTACTTGAAATCCAGCAAGTATATAGCATGGCCTTTGCAGGGCTGGC
AAGCCACGTTTGGTGGTGGCGACCATCCTCCAAAATCGGATGATTACGATATCCCAACGACCGAAAACCT
GTATTTTCAGGGTGGTACCCACGATGTCCTGGAAACCATCTTCGTGAGAAAAGTCGGCGCTTTTGTGAAC
AAGCCCATTAATCAGGTCACACTCACCTCTCTGGACATCCCTTTCGCTATGTTTGCACCAAAGAACCTCG
AGCTGGAAGACACTGATCCCATGGTGAATCCTCCAGACTCACCCGAGACAGAAAGTCCTCTCCAGGGCAG
TCTGCACAGCGATGGAAGCTCCGGTGGCTCTTCAGGCAACACACATGACGATTTCGTCATGATTGACTTC
AAATGACTCGAGGAATTCACTCCTCAGGTGCAGGCTGCCTATCAGAAGGTGGTGGCTGGTGTGGCCAATG
CCCTGGCTCACAAATACCACTGAGATCTTTTTCCCTCTGCCAAAAATTATGGGGACATCATGAAGCCCCT
TGAGCATCTGACTTCTGGCTAATAAAGGAAATTTATTTTCATTGCAATAGTGTGTTGGAATTTTTTGTGT
CTCTCACTCGGAAGGACATATGGGAGGGCAAATCATTTAAAACATCAGAATGAGTATTTGGTTTAGAGTT
TGGCAACATATGCCCATATGCTGGCTGCCATGAACAAAGGTTGGCTATAAAGAGGTCATCAGTATATGAA
ACAGCCCCCTGCTGTCCATTCCTTATTCCATAGAAAAGCCTTGACTTGAGGTTAGATTTTTTTTATATTT
TGTTTTGTGTTATTTTTTTCTTTAACATCCCTAAAATTTTCCTTACATGTTTTACTAGCCAGATTTTTCC
TCCTCTCCTGACTACTCCCAGTCATAGCTGTCCCTCTTCTCTTATGGAGATCCCTCGACCTGCAGCCCAA
GCTTGGCGTAATCATGGTCATAGCTGTTTCCTGTGTGAAATTGTTATCCGCTCACAATTCCACACAACAT
ACGAGCCGGAAGCATAAAGTGTAAAGCCTGGGGTGCCTAATGAGTGAGCTAACTCACATTAATTGCGTTG
CGCTCACTGCCCGCTTTCCAGTCGGGAAACCTGTCGTGCCAGCGGATCCGCATCTCAATTAGTCAGCAAC
CATAGTCCCGCCCCTAACTCCGCCCATCCCGCCCCTAACTCCGCCCAGTTCCGCCCATTCTCCGCCCCAT
GGCTGACTAATTTTTTTTATTTATGCAGAGGCCGAGGCCGCCTCGGCCTCTGAGCTATTCCAGAAGTAGT
GAGGAGGCTTTTTTGGAGGCCTAGGCTTTTGCAAAAAGCTAACTTGTTTATTGCAGCTTATAATGGTTAC
AAATAAAGCAATAGCATCACAAATTTCACAAATAAAGCATTTTTTTCACTGCATTCTAGTTGTGGTTTGT
CCAAACTCATCAATGTATCTTATCATGTCTGGATCCGCTGCATTAATGAATCGGCCAACGCGCGGGGAGA
GGCGGTTTGCGTATTGGGCGCTCTTCCGCTTCCTCGCTCACTGACTCGCTGCGCTCGGTCGTTCGGCTGC
GGCGAGCGGTATCAGCTCACTCAAAGGCGGTAATACGGTTATCCACAGAATCAGGGGATAACGCAGGAAA
GAACATGTGAGCAAAAGGCCAGCAAAAGGCCAGGAACCGTAAAAAGGCCGCGTTGCTGGCGTTTTTCCAT
AGGCTCCGCCCCCCTGACGAGCATCACAAAAATCGACGCTCAAGTCAGAGGTGGCGAAACCCGACAGGAC
TATAAAGATACCAGGCGTTTCCCCCTGGAAGCTCCCTCGTGCGCTCTCCTGTTCCGACCCTGCCGCTTAC
CGGATACCTGTCCGCCTTTCTCCCTTCGGGAAGCGTGGCGCTTTCTCATAGCTCACGCTGTAGGTATCTC
AGTTCGGTGTAGGTCGTTCGCTCCAAGCTGGGCTGTGTGCACGAACCCCCCGTTCAGCCCGACCGCTGCG
CCTTATCCGGTAACTATCGTCTTGAGTCCAACCCGGTAAGACACGACTTATCGCCACTGGCAGCAGCCAC
TGGTAACAGGATTAGCAGAGCGAGGTATGTAGGCGGTGCTACAGAGTTCTTGAAGTGGTGGCCTAACTAC
GGCTACACTAGAAGAACAGTATTTGGTATCTGCGCTCTGCTGAAGCCAGTTACCTTCGGAAAAAGAGTTG
GTAGCTCTTGATCCGGCAAACAAACCACCGCTGGTAGCGGTGGTTTTTTTGTTTGCAAGCAGCAGATTAC
GCGCAGAAAAAAAGGATCTCAAGAAGATCCTTTGATCTTTTCTACGGGGTCTGACGCTCAGTGGAACGAA
AACTCACGTTAAGGGATTTTGGTCATGAGATTATCAAAAAGGATCTTCACCTAGATCCTTTTAAATTAAA
AATGAAGTTTTAAATCAATCTAAAGTATATATGAGTAAACTTGGTCTGACAGTTACCAATGCTTAATCAG
TGAGGCACCTATCTCAGCGATCTGTCTATTTCGTTCATCCATAGTTGCCTGACTCCCCGTCGTGTAGATA
ACTACGATACGGGAGGGCTTACCATCTGGCCCCAGTGCTGCAATGATACCGCGAGACCCACGCTCACCGG
CTCCAGATTTATCAGCAATAAACCAGCCAGCCGGAAGGGCCGAGCGCAGAAGTGGTCCTGCAACTTTATC
CGCCTCCATCCAGTCTATTAATTGTTGCCGGGAAGCTAGAGTAAGTAGTTCGCCAGTTAATAGTTTGCGC
AACGTTGTTGCCATTGCTACAGGCATCGTGGTGTCACGCTCGTCGTTTGGTATGGCTTCATTCAGCTCCG
GTTCCCAACGATCAAGGCGAGTTACATGATCCCCCATGTTGTGCAAAAAAGCGGTTAGCTCCTTCGGTCC
TCCGATCGTTGTCAGAAGTAAGTTGGCCGCAGTGTTATCACTCATGGTTATGGCAGCACTGCATAATTCT
CTTACTGTCATGCCATCCGTAAGATGCTTTTCTGTGACTGGTGAGTACTCAACCAAGTCATTCTGAGAAT
AGTGTATGCGGCGACCGAGTTGCTCTTGCCCGGCGTCAATACGGGATAATACCGCGCCACATAGCAGAAC
TTTAAAAGTGCTCATCATTGGAAAACGTTCTTCGGGGCGAAAACTCTCAAGGATCTTACCGCTGTTGAGA
TCCAGTTCGATGTAACCCACTCGTGCACCCAACTGATCTTCAGCATCTTTTACTTTCACCAGCGTTTCTG
GGTGAGCAAAAACAGGAAGGCAAAATGCCGCAAAAAAGGGAATAAGGGCGACACGGAAATGTTGAATACT
CATACTCTTCCTTTTTCAATATTATTGAAGCATTTATCAGGGTTATTGTCTCATGAGCGGATACATATTT
GAATGTATTTAGAAAAATAAACAAATAGGGGTTCCGCGCACATTTCCCCGAAAAGTGCCACCTGG
Features (pLannotate 1.2.2; 20 found; start..end, strand, type, name):
      4..383     +  enhancer       CMV enhancer: human cytomegalovirus immediate early enhancer
    385..661     +  promoter       chicken β-actin promoter: No description available
    662..1678    +  intron         chimeric intron: chimera between introns from chicken β-actin and rabbit β-globin
   1676..1732    +  CDS            HBB (fragment): HBB_LEPEU - Experimental evidence at protein level: Swiss-Prot protein existence level 1. Involved in oxygen transport from the lung to the various peripheral tissues. From Lepus europaeus (European hare).
   1765..2416    +  CDS            GST (fragment): glutathione S-transferase from Schistosoma japonicum
   2443..2462    +  CDS            TEV site (fragment): tobacco etch virus (TEV) protease recognition and cleavage site
   2470..2733    +  CDS            ATG13 (fragment): ATG13_HUMAN - Also known as KIAA0652. Experimental evidence at protein level: Swiss-Prot protein existence level 1. Autophagy factor required for autophagosome formation and mitophagy. Target of the TOR kinase signaling pathway that regulates autophagy through the control of the phosphorylation status of ATG13 and ULK1, and the regulation of the ATG13-ULK1-RB1CC1 complex. Through its regulation of ULK1 activity, plays a role in the regulation of the kinase activity of mTORC1 and cell proliferation. From Homo sapiens (Human).
   2743..2820    +  CDS            HBB (fragment): HBB_PONPY - Experimental evidence at transcript level: Swiss-Prot protein existence level 2. Involved in oxygen transport from the lung to the various peripheral tissues. From Pongo pygmaeus (Bornean orangutan).
   2891..2946    +  polyA_signal   β-globin poly(A) signal: rabbit β-globin polyadenylation signal (Gil and Proudfoot, 1987)
   3331..3347    -  protein_bind   lac operator: The lac repressor binds to the lac operator to inhibit transcription in E. coli. This inhibition can be relieved by adding lactose or isopropyl-β-D-thiogalactopyranoside (IPTG). lac repressor encoded by lacI
   3355..3385    -  promoter       lac promoter: promoter for the E. coli lac operon
   3400..3421    -  protein_bind   CAP binding site: CAP binding activates transcription in the presence of cAMP. E. coli catabolite activator protein
   3434..3473    -  CDS            lacI (fragment): lac repressor; lacI; The lac repressor binds to the lac operator to inhibit transcription in E. coli. This inhibition can be relieved by adding lactose or isopropyl-β-D-thiogalactopyranoside (IPTG).
   3480..3502    +  promoter       SV40 promoter (fragment): SV40 enhancer and early promoter
   3526..3661    +  rep_origin     SV40 ori: SV40 origin of replication
   3681..3815    +  polyA_signal   SV40 poly(A) signal: SV40 polyadenylation signal
   3817..3871    -  CDS            lacI (fragment): lac repressor; lacI; The lac repressor binds to the lac operator to inhibit transcription in E. coli. This inhibition can be relieved by adding lactose or isopropyl-β-D-thiogalactopyranoside (IPTG).
   4054..4642    -  rep_origin     ori: high-copy-number ColE1/pMB1/pBR322/pUC origin of replication
   4813..5673    -  CDS            AmpR: β-lactamase; bla; confers resistance to ampicillin, carbenicillin, and related antibiotics
   5674..5778    -  promoter       AmpR promoter: bla
