[The description below was written by a language model from this plasmid's Addgene catalogue record and pLannotate feature annotations shown in this document.]
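Description:
pCAG-GST-ATG13 (363-450) is a 5.8 kb mammalian expression plasmid built on the pCAG backbone, designed to produce a GST-tagged fragment of human ATG13 in cultured mammalian cells. It is propagated in E. coli through a high-copy ColE1/pUC-type origin and selected with ampicillin via the β-lactamase gene and its native promoter. No mammalian selection marker is annotated, which suits transient transfection. The backbone also carries an SV40 origin of replication, which can support episomal amplification in cells expressing SV40 large T antigen, along with an SV40 poly(A) signal and remnants of the lac promoter/operator region and lacI that are vestigial cloning-vector sequence.

Expression is driven by the composite CAG promoter: the human CMV immediate-early enhancer, the chicken β-actin promoter and a chimeric chicken β-actin/rabbit β-globin intron, which together give strong constitutive transcription in many mammalian cell types. The open reading frame encodes Schistosoma japonicum glutathione S-transferase, then a TEV protease recognition site, then a 264 nt ATG13 segment consistent with residues 363–450, inserted between KpnI and XhoI sites. A rabbit β-globin poly(A) signal terminates the transcript. The short HBB fragments flagged on either side of the insert are most likely β-globin exon sequence belonging to the pCAG cassette rather than intended coding parts.

The GST tag allows capture on glutathione resin, and TEV cleavage can release the ATG13 fragment. ATG13 is a subunit of the ULK1 autophagy-initiation complex, and the associated work concerns the structure and activation of the human ULK1 complex with the PI3KC3-C1 complex. This truncation is therefore plausibly a tool for pull-down or interaction-mapping experiments, although the record states only mammalian expression of the ATG13 (363-450) mutant.
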