Addgene plasmid #210849: pCAG-GST-ATG13 (363-450)
Purpose: Mammalian expression of ATG13 (363-450) mutant
Depositing lab: James Hurley. Depositing organization: University of California, Berkeley. Publication: Structure and activation of the human autophagy-initiating ULK1C:PI3KC3-C1 supercomplex. Chen M, Nguyen TN, Ren X, Khuu G, Cook ASI, Zhao Y, Yildiz A, Lazarou M, Hurley JH. Nat Struct Mol Biol. 2025 Sep;32(9):1596-1605. doi: 10.1038/s41594-025-01557-x. Epub 2025 May 29. PubMed 40442316.
Backbone
  Vector backbone: pCAG
  Vector type: Mammalian Expression
Growth in bacteria
  Bacterial resistance: Ampicillin, 100 μg/mL
  Growth temperature: 37°C
  Growth strain: DH5alpha
  Copy number: High Copy
Gene/Insert
  Gene/Insert name: ATG13
  Species: H. sapiens (human)
  Entrez Gene: ATG13 (a.k.a. KIAA0652, PARATARG8)
  Cloning method: Restriction Enzyme; 5′ cloning site KpnI (unknown if destroyed); 3′ cloning site XhoI (unknown if destroyed)
Terms and licenses: Academic/Nonprofit Terms; Industry Terms: Not Available to Industry
Depositor comments: Please visit https://www.biorxiv.org/content/10.1101/2023.06.01.543278v3 for bioRxiv preprint.
How to cite: pCAG-GST-ATG13 (363-450) was a gift from James Hurley (Addgene plasmid # 210849 ; http://n2t.net/addgene:210849 ; RRID:Addgene_210849)
