>Addgene plasmid #210849 | pCAG-GST-ATG13 (363-450) | depositor partial sequence | sequence record 411079 | ATG13 (363-450) (kpnI/xhoI)
CACGATGTCCTGGAAACCATCTTCGTGAGAAAAGTCGGCGCTTTTGTGAACAAGCCCATTAATCAGGTCA
CACTCACCTCTCTGGACATCCCTTTCGCTATGTTTGCACCAAAGAACCTCGAGCTGGAAGACACTGATCC
CATGGTGAATCCTCCAGACTCACCCGAGACAGAAAGTCCTCTCCAGGGCAGTCTGCACAGCGATGGAAGC
TCCGGTGGCTCTTCAGGCAACACACATGACGATTTCGTCATGATTGACTTCAAATGA
